>Addgene plasmid #75497 | RPS6KA1 gRNA (BRDN0001145974) | addgene full sequence | sequence record 183998 | Addgene Assembled Sequence
CCCGGGTGCAAAGATGGATAAAGTTTTAAACAGAGAGGAATCTTTGCAGCTAATGGACCTTCTAGGTCTT
GAAAGGAGTGGGAATTGGCTCCGGTGCCCGTCAGTGGGCAGAGCGCACATCGCCCACAGTCCCCGAGAAG
TTGGGGGGAGGGGTCGGCAATTGATCCGGTGCCTAGAGAAGGTGGCGCGGGGTAAACTGGGAAAGTGATG
TCGTGTACTGGCTCCGCCTTTTTCCCGAGGGTGGGGGAGAACCGTATATAAGTGCAGTAGTCGCCGTGAA
CGTTCTTTTTCGCAACGGGTTTGCCGCCAGAACACAGGTAAGTGCCGTGTGTGGTTCCCGCGGGCCTGGC
CTCTTTACGGGTTATGGCCCTTGCGTGCCTTGAATTACTTCCACCTGGCTGCAGTACGTGATTCTTGATC
CCGAGCTTCGGGTTGGAAGTGGGTGGGAGAGTTCGAGGCCTTGCGCTTAAGGAGCCCCTTCGCCTCGTGC
TTGAGTTGAGGCCTGGCCTGGGCGCTGGGGCCGCCGCGTGCGAATCTGGTGGCACCTTCGCGCCTGTCTC
GCTGCTTTCGATAAGTCTCTAGCCATTTAAAATTTTTGATGACCTGCTGCGACGCTTTTTTTCTGGCAAG
ATAGTCTTGTAAATGCGGGCCAAGATCTGCACACTGGTATTTCGGTTTTTGGGGCCGCGGGCGGCGACGG
GGCCCGTGCGTCCCAGCGCACATGTTCGGCGAGGCGGGGCCTGCGAGCGCGGCCACCGAGAATCGGACGG
GGGTAGTCTCAAGCTGGCCGGCCTGCTCTGGTGCCTGGCCTCGCGCCGCCGTGTATCGCCCCGCCCTGGG
CGGCAAGGCTGGCCCGGTCGGCACCAGTTGCGTGAGCGGAAAGATGGCCGCTTCCCGGCCCTGCTGCAGG
GAGCTCAAAATGGAGGACGCGGCGCTCGGGAGAGCGGGCGGGTGAGTCACCCACACAAAGGAAAAGGGCC
TTTCCGTCCTCAGCCGTCGCTTCATGTGACTCCACGGAGTACCGGGCGCCGTCCAGGCACCTCGATTAGT
TCTCGAGCTTTTGGAGTACGTCGTCTTTAGGTTGGGGGGAGGGGTTTTATGCGATGGAGTTTCCCCACAC
TGAGTGGGTGGAGACTGAAGTTAGGCCAGCTTGGCACTTGATGTAATTCTCCTTGGAATTTGCCCTTTTT
GAGTTTGGATCTTGGTTCATTCTCAAGCCTCAGACAGTGGTTCAAAGTTTTTTTCTTCCATTTCAGGTGT
CGTGACGTACGGCCACCATGACCGAGTACAAGCCCACGGTGCGCCTCGCCACCCGCGACGACGTCCCCAG
GGCCGTACGCACCCTCGCCGCCGCGTTCGCCGACTACCCCGCCACGCGCCACACCGTCGATCCGGACCGC
CACATCGAGCGGGTCACCGAGCTGCAAGAACTCTTCCTCACGCGCGTCGGGCTCGACATCGGCAAGGTGT
GGGTCGCGGACGACGGCGCCGCCGTGGCGGTCTGGACCACGCCGGAGAGCGTCGAAGCGGGGGCGGTGTT
CGCCGAGATCGGCCCGCGCATGGCCGAGTTGAGCGGTTCCCGGCTGGCCGCGCAGCAACAGATGGAAGGC
CTCCTGGCGCCGCACCGGCCCAAGGAGCCCGCGTGGTTCCTGGCCACCGTCGGAGTCTCGCCCGACCACC
AGGGCAAGGGTCTGGGCAGCGCCGTCGTGCTCCCCGGAGTGGAGGCGGCCGAGCGCGCCGGGGTGCCCGC
CTTCCTGGAGACCTCCGCGCCCCGCAACCTCCCCTTCTACGAGCGGCTCGGCTTCACCGTCACCGCCGAC
GTCGAGGTGCCCGAAGGACCGCGCACCTGGTGCATGACCCGCAAGCCCGGTGCCTGAACGCGTTAAGTCG
ACAATCAACCTCTGGATTACAAAATTTGTGAAAGATTGACTGGTATTCTTAACTATGTTGCTCCTTTTAC
GCTATGTGGATACGCTGCTTTAATGCCTTTGTATCATGCTATTGCTTCCCGTATGGCTTTCATTTTCTCC
TCCTTGTATAAATCCTGGTTGCTGTCTCTTTATGAGGAGTTGTGGCCCGTTGTCAGGCAACGTGGCGTGG
TGTGCACTGTGTTTGCTGACGCAACCCCCACTGGTTGGGGCATTGCCACCACCTGTCAGCTCCTTTCCGG
GACTTTCGCTTTCCCCCTCCCTATTGCCACGGCGGAACTCATCGCCGCCTGCCTTGCCCGCTGCTGGACA
GGGGCTCGGCTGTTGGGCACTGACAATTCCGTGGTGTTGTCGGGGAAATCATCGTCCTTTCCTTGGCTGC
TCGCCTGTGTTGCCACCTGGATTCTGCGCGGGACGTCCTTCTGCTACGTCCCTTCGGCCCTCAATCCAGC
GGACCTTCCTTCCCGCGGCCTGCTGCCGGCTCTGCGGCCTCTTCCGCGTCTTCGCCTTCGCCCTCAGACG
AGTCGGATCTCCCTTTGGGCCGCCTCCCCGCGTCGACTTTAAGACCAATGACTTACAAGGCAGCTGTAGA
TCTTAGCCACTTTTTAAAAGAAAAGGGGGGACTGGAAGGGCTAATTCACTCCCAACGAAGACAAGATCTG
CTTTTTGCTTGTACTGGGTCTCTCTGGTTAGACCAGATCTGAGCCTGGGAGCTCTCTGGCTAACTAGGGA
ACCCACTGCTTAAGCCTCAATAAAGCTTGCCTTGAGTGCTTCAAGTAGTGTGTGCCCGTCTGTTGTGTGA
CTCTGGTAACTAGAGATCCCTCAGACCCTTTTAGTCAGTGTGGAAAATCTCTAGCAGTACGTATAGTAGT
TCATGTCATCTTATTATTCAGTATTTATAACTTGCAAAGAAATGAATATCAGAGAGTGAGAGGAACTTGT
TTATTGCAGCTTATAATGGTTACAAATAAAGCAATAGCATCACAAATTTCACAAATAAAGCATTTTTTTC
ACTGCATTCTAGTTGTGGTTTGTCCAAACTCATCAATGTATCTTATCATGTCTGGCTCTAGCTATCCCGC
CCCTAACTCCGCCCATCCCGCCCCTAACTCCGCCCAGTTCCGCCCATTCTCCGCCCCATGGCTGACTAAT
TTTTTTTATTTATGCAGAGGCCGAGGCCGCCTCGGCCTCTGAGCTATTCCAGAAGTAGTGAGGAGGCTTT
TTTGGAGGCCTAGGGACGTACCCAATTCGCCCTATAGTGAGTCGTATTACGCGCGCTCACTGGCCGTCGT
TTTACAACGTCGTGACTGGGAAAACCCTGGCGTTACCCAACTTAATCGCCTTGCAGCACATCCCCCTTTC
GCCAGCTGGCGTAATAGCGAAGAGGCCCGCACCGATCGCCCTTCCCAACAGTTGCGCAGCCTGAATGGCG
AATGGG
[124 nt withheld, positions 3367-3490]
C
[91 nt withheld, positions 3492-3582]
A
[49 nt withheld, positions 3584-3632]
CCTTTGACGTTGGAGTCCACGTTCTTT
[37 nt withheld, positions 3660-3696]
ACCCTATCTCGGTCTATTCTTTTGATTTATAAGGGATTTTGCCGATTTCGGCCTATTGGTTAAAAAATGA
GCTGATTTAACAAAAATTTAACGCGAATTTTAACAAAATATTAACGCTTACAATTTAGGTGGCACTTTTC
GGGGAAATGTGCGCGGAACCCCTATTTGTTTATTTTTCTAAATACATTCAAATATGTATCCGCTCATGAG
ACAATAACCCTGATAAATGCTTCAATAATATTGAAAAAGGAAGAGTATGAGTATTCAACATTTCCGTGTC
GCCCTTATTCCCTTTTTTGCGGCATTTTGCCTTCCTGTTTTTGCTCACCCAGAAACGCTGGTGAAAGTAA
AAGATGCTGAAGATCAGTTGGGTGCACGAGTGGGTTACATCGAACTGGATCTCAACAGCGGTAAGATCCT
TGAGAGTTTTCGCCCCGAAGAACGTTTTCCAATGATGAGCACTTTTAAAGTTCTGCTATGTGGCGCGGTA
TTATCCCGTATTGACGCCGGGCAAGAGCAACTCGGTCGCCGCATACACTATTCTCAGAATGACTTGGTTG
AGTACTCACCAGTCACAGAAAAGCATCTTACGGATGGCATGACAGTAAGAGAATTATGCAGTGCTGCCAT
AACCATGAGTGATAACACTGCGGCCAACTTACTTCTGACAACGATCGGAGGACCGAAGGAGCTAACCGCT
TTTTTGCACAACATGGGGGATCATGTAACTCGCCTTGATCGTTGGGAACCGGAGCTGAATGAAGCCATAC
CAAACGACGAGCGTGACACCACGATGCCTGTAGCAATGGCAACAACGTTGCGCAAACTATTAACTGGCGA
ACTACTTACTCTAGCTTCCCGGCAACAATTAATAGACTGGATGGAGGCGGATAAAGTTGCAGGACCACTT
CTGCGCTCGGCCCTTCCGGCTGGCTGGTTTATTGCTGATAAATCTGGAGCCGGTGAGCGTGGGTCTCGCG
GTATCATTGCAGCACTGGGGCCAGATGGTAAGCCCTCCCGTATCGTAGTTATCTACACGACGGGGAGTCA
GGCAACTATGGATGAACGAAATAGACAGATCGCTGAGATAGGTGCCTCACTGATTAAGCATTGGTAACTG
TCAGACCAAGTTTACTCATATATACTTTAGATTGATTTAAAACTTCATTTTTAATTTAAAAGGATCTAGG
TGAAGATCCTTTTTGATAATCTCATGACCAAAATCCCTTAACGTGAGTTTTCGTTCCACTGAGCGTCAGA
CCCCGTAGAAAAGATCAAAGGATCTTCTTGAGATCCTTTTTTTCTGCGCGTAATCTGCTGCTTGCAAACA
AAAAAACCACCGCTACCAGCGGTGGTTTGTTTGCCGGATCAAGAGCTACCAACTCTTTTTCCGAAGGTAA
CTGGCTTCAGCAGAGCGCAGATACCAAATACTGTTCTTCTAGTGTAGCCGTAGTTAGGCCACCACTTCAA
GAACTCTGTAGCACCGCCTACATACCTCGCTCTGCTAATCCTGTTACCAGTGGCTGCTGCCAGTGGCGAT
AAGTCGTGTCTTACCGGGTTGGACTCAAGACGATAGTTACCGGATAAGGCGCAGCGGTCGGGCTGAACGG
GGGGTTCGTGCACACAGCCCAGCTTGGAGCGAACGACCTACACCGAACTGAGATACCTACAGCGTGAGCT
ATGAGAAAGCGCCACGCTTCCCGAAGGGAGAAAGGCGGACAGGTATCCGGTAAGCGGCAGGGTCGGAACA
GGAGAGCGCACGAGGGAGCTTCCAGGGGGAAACGCCTGGTATCTTTATAGTCCTGTCGGGTTTCGCCACC
TCTGACTTGAGCGTCGATTTTTGTGATGCTCGTCAGGGGGGCGGAGCCTATGGAAAAACGCCAGCAACGC
GGCCTTTTTACGGTTCCTGGCCTTTTGCTGGCCTTTTGCTCACATGTTCTTTCCTGCGTTATCCCCTGAT
TCTGTGGATAACCGTATTACCGCCTTTGAGTGAGCTGATACCGCTCGCCGCAGCCGAACGACCGAGCGCA
GCGAGTCAGTGAGCGAGGAAGCGGAAGAGCGCCCAATACGCAAACCGCCTCTCCCCGCGCGTTGGCCGAT
TCATTAATGCAGCTGGCACGACAGGTTTCCCGACTGGAAAGCGGGCAGTGAGCGCAACGCAATTAATGTG
AGTTAGCTCACTCATTAGGCACCCCAGGCTTTACACTTTATGCTTCCGGCTCGTATGTTGTGTGGAATTG
TGAGCGGATAACAATTTCACACAGGAAACAGCTATGACCATGATTACGCCAAGCGCGCAATTAACCCTCA
CTAAAGGGAACAAAAGCTGGAGCTGCAAGCTTAATGTAGTCTTATGCAATACTCTTGTAGTCTTGCAACA
TGGTAACGATGAGTTAGCAACATGCCTTACAAGGAGAGAAAAAGCACCGTGCATGCCGATTGGTGGAAGT
AAGGTGGTACGATCGTGCCTTATTAGGAAGGCAACAGACGGGTCTGACATGGATTGGACGAACCACTGAA
TTGCCGCATTGCAGAGATATTGTATTTAAGTGCCTAGCTCGATACATAAACGGGTCTCTCTGGTTAGACC
AGATCTGAGCCTGGGAGCTCTCTGGCTAACTAGGGAACCCACTGCTTAAGCCTCAATAAAGCTTGCCTTG
AGTGCTTCAAGTAGTGTGTGCCCGTCTGTTGTGTGACTCTGGTAACTAGAGATCCCTCAGACCCTTTTAG
TCAGTGTGGAAAATCTCTAGCAGTGGCGCCCGAACAGGGACTTGAAAGCGAAAGGGAAACCAGAGGAGCT
CTCTCGACGCAGGACTCGGCTTGCTGAAGCGCGCACGGCAAGAGGCGAGGGGCGGCGACTGGTGAGTACG
CCAAAAATTTTGACTAGCGGAGGCTAGAAGGAGAGAGATGGGTGCGAGAGCGTCAGTATTAAGCGGGGGA
GAATTAGATCGCGATGGGAAAAAATTCGGTTAAGGCCAGGGGGAAAGAAAAAATATAAATTAAAACATAT
AGTATGGGCAAGCAGGGAGCTAGAACGATTCGCAGTTAATCCTGGCCTGTTAGAAACATCAGAAGGCTGT
AGACAAATACTGGGACAGCTACAACCATCCCTTCAGACAGGATCAGAAGAACTTAGATCATTATATAATA
CAGTAGCAACCCTCTATTGTGTGCATCAAAGGATAGAGATAAAAGACACCAAGGAAGCTTTAGACAAGAT
AGAGGAAGAGCAAAACAAAAGTAAGACCACCGCACAGCAAGCGGCCGCTGATCTTCAGACCTGGAGGAGG
AGATATGAGGGACAATTGGAGAAGTGAATTATATAAATATAAAGTAGTAAAAATTGAACCATTAGGAGTA
GCACCCACCAAGGCAAAGAGAAGAGTGGTGCAGAGAGAAAAAAGAGCAGTGGGAATAGGAGCTTTGTTCC
TTGGGTTCTTGGGAGCAGCAGGAAGCACTATGGGCGCAGCGTCAATGACGCTGACGGTACAGGCCAGACA
ATTATTGTCTGGTATAGTGCAGCAGCAGAACAATTTGCTGAGGGCTATTGAGGCGCAACAGCATCTGTTG
CAACTCACAGTCTGGGGCATCAAGCAGCTCCAGGCAAGAATCCTGGCTGTGGAAAGATACCTAAAGGATC
AACAGCTCCTGGGGATTTGGGGTTGCTCTGGAAAACTCATTTGCACCACTGCTGTGCCTTGGAATGCTAG
TTGGAGTAATAAATCTCTGGAACAGATTTGGAATCACACGACCTGGATGGAGTGGGACAGAGAAATTAAC
AATTACACAAGCTTAATACACTCCTTAATTGAAGAATCGCAAAACCAGCAAGAAAAGAATGAACAAGAAT
TATTGGAATTAGATAAATGGGCAAGTTTGTGGAATTGGTTTAACATAACAAATTGGCTGTGGTATATAAA
ATTATTCATAATGATAGTAGGAGGCTTGGTAGGTTTAAGAATAGTTTTTGCTGTACTTTCTATAGTGAAT
AGAGTTAGGCAGGGATATTCACCATTATCGTTTCAGACCCACCTCCCAACCCCGAGGGGACCCAGAGAGG
GCCTATTTCCCATGATTCCTTCATATTTGCATATACGATACAAGGCTGTTAGAGAGATAATTAGAATTAA
TTTGACTGTAAACACAAAGATATTAGTACAAAATACGTGACGTAGAAAGTAATAATTTCTTGGGTAGTTT
GCAGTTTTAAAATTATGTTTTAAAATGGACTATCATATGCTTACCGTAACTTGAAAGTATTTCGATTTCT
TGGCTTTATATATCTTGTGGAAAGGACGAAACACCGCTTGACAGCATACTCCATGTGTTTTAGAGCTAGA
AATAGCAAGTTAAAATAAGGCTAGTCCGTTATCAACTTGAAAAAGTGGCACCGAGTCGGTGCTTTTTTAA
GCTTGGCGTAACTAGATCTTGAGACAAATGGCAGTATTCATCCACAATTTTAAAAGAAAAGGGGGGATTG
GGGGGTACAGTGCAGGGGAAAGAATAGTAGACATAATAGCAACAGACATACAAACTAAAGAATTACAAAA
ACAAATTACAAAAATTCAAAATTTTCGGGTTTATTACAGGGACAGCAGAGATCCACTTTGGCGCCGGCTC
GAGGGGG
Features (pLannotate 1.2.2; 29 found; start..end, strand, type, name):
     14..80      +  CDS            small t antigen (fragment): SV40 (simian virus 40) small t antigen
    106..317     +  promoter       EF-1α core promoter: core promoter for human elongation factor EF-1α
    318..1256    +  intron         EF-1α intron A: intron upstream of the start codon of human EF-1α
   1278..1877    +  CDS            PuroR (fragment): puromycin N-acetyltransferase; pac from Streptomyces; confers resistance to puromycin
   1893..2481    +  misc_feature   WPRE: woodchuck hepatitis virus posttranscriptional regulatory element
   2532..2551    +  misc_feature   cPPT/CTS (fragment): central polypurine tract and central termination sequence of HIV-1
   2553..2786    +  LTR            3' LTR (ΔU3): self-inactivating 3' long terminal repeat (LTR) from HIV-1
   2864..2985    +  polyA_signal   SV40 poly(A) signal: SV40 polyadenylation signal
   3025..3160    +  rep_origin     SV40 ori: SV40 origin of replication
   3181..3199    -  promoter       T7 promoter: promoter for bacteriophage T7 RNA polymerase
   3207..3362    +  CDS            lacZα (fragment): LacZα fragment of β-galactosidase; lacZ fragment
   3367..3795    +  rep_origin     f1 ori (sequence partly withheld): f1 bacteriophage origin of replication; arrow indicates direction of (+) strand synthesis
   3848..3952    +  promoter       AmpR promoter: bla
   3953..4813    +  CDS            AmpR: β-lactamase; bla; confers resistance to ampicillin, carbenicillin, and related antibiotics
   4984..5572    +  rep_origin     ori: high-copy-number ColE1/pMB1/pBR322/pUC origin of replication
   5755..5847    +  CDS            lacI (fragment): lac repressor; lacI; The lac repressor binds to the lac operator to inhibit transcription in E. coli. This inhibition can be relieved by adding lactose or isopropyl-β-D-thiogalactopyranoside (IPTG).
   5860..5881    +  protein_bind   CAP binding site: CAP binding activates transcription in the presence of cAMP. E. coli catabolite activator protein
   5896..5926    +  promoter       lac promoter: promoter for the E. coli lac operon
   5934..5950    +  protein_bind   lac operator: The lac repressor binds to the lac operator to inhibit transcription in E. coli. This inhibition can be relieved by adding lactose or isopropyl-β-D-thiogalactopyranoside (IPTG). lac repressor encoded by lacI
   5995..6013    +  promoter       T3 promoter: promoter for bacteriophage T3 RNA polymerase
   6041..6267    +  promoter       RSV promoter: Rous sarcoma virus enhancer/promoter
   6268..6448    +  LTR            5' LTR (truncated): truncated 5' long terminal repeat (LTR) from HIV-1
   6495..6620    +  misc_feature   HIV-1 Ψ: packaging signal of human immunodeficiency virus type 1
   6604..6967    +  CDS            HIV-1 gag (fragment): gag protein from human immunodeficiency virus 1; gag
   7113..7346    +  misc_feature   RRE: The Rev response element (RRE) of HIV-1 allows for Rev-dependent mRNA export from the nucleus to the cytoplasm.
   7723..7749    +  CDS            Rev (fragment): human immunodeficiency virus 1 (HIV-1) Rev protein; rev; enhances nuclear export of unspliced and incompletely spliced viral mRNAs
   7753..7993    +  promoter       U6 promoter: RNA polymerase III promoter for human U6 snRNA
   8023..8098    +  misc_RNA       gRNA scaffold: guide RNA scaffold for the Streptococcus pyogenes CRISPR/Cas9 system
   8154..8271    +  misc_feature   cPPT/CTS: central polypurine tract and central termination sequence of HIV-1
