[The description below was written by a language model from this plasmid's Addgene catalogue record and pLannotate feature annotations shown in this document.]
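Description:
RPS6KA1 gRNA (BRDN0001145974) is a third-generation lentiviral guide RNA plasmid built on the lentiGuide-Puro backbone, designed to direct Streptococcus pyogenes Cas9 to the human RPS6KA1 gene, which encodes the kinase also known as RSK1 or p90Rsk. It is propagated in E. coli as a high-copy plasmid through a ColE1/pUC-type origin with ampicillin selection (β-lactamase). The backbone also carries an f1 origin, an SV40 origin and remnants of lac and phage-promoter cloning sequences.

The lentiviral transfer cassette begins with an RSV promoter fused to a truncated HIV-1 5' LTR, which allows Tat-independent production of the genomic RNA. This is followed by the Ψ packaging signal with a partial gag sequence, the Rev response element for nuclear export, and a cPPT/CTS. It ends in a self-inactivating ΔU3 3' LTR and an SV40 polyadenylation signal. Within this unit, a human U6 RNA polymerase III promoter drives the 20-nucleotide spacer joined to the SpCas9 gRNA scaffold. A separate EF-1α core promoter with its intron A drives puromycin N-acetyltransferase, so transduced mammalian cells can be selected with puromycin, and a WPRE downstream enhances expression.

The plasmid does not encode Cas9, so it must be paired with a separate Cas9 vector such as lentiCas9-Blast or used in cells that already express the nuclease. The guide was designed against two RPS6KA1 reference transcripts and belongs to a human kinome gRNA collection. It was deposited with a study on optimized sgRNA design aimed at maximizing on-target activity and minimizing off-target effects. Its expected use is Cas9-mediated disruption of RPS6KA1 in human cells.
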