Addgene plasmid #75497: RPS6KA1 gRNA (BRDN0001145974)
Purpose: 3rd generation lentiviral gRNA plasmid targeting human RPS6KA1
Depositing lab: John Doench & David Root. Depositing organization: Broad Institute. Publication: Optimized sgRNA design to maximize activity and minimize off-target effects of CRISPR-Cas9. Doench JG, Fusi N, Sullender M, Hegde M, Vaimberg EW, Donovan KF, Smith I, Tothova Z, Wilen C, Orchard R, Virgin HW, Listgarten J, Root DE. Nat Biotechnol. 2016 Jan 18. doi: 10.1038/nbt.3437. PubMed 26780180.
Backbone
  Vector backbone: lentiGuide-Puro
  Backbone manufacturer: Zhang Lab (Addgene plasmid # 52963)
  Vector type: Mammalian Expression, Lentiviral, CRISPR
  Selectable markers: Puromycin
Growth in bacteria
  Bacterial resistance: Ampicillin, 100 μg/mL
  Growth temperature: 37°C
  Growth strain: DH5alpha
  Copy number: High Copy
Gene/Insert
  Gene/Insert name: RPS6KA1 (alt names: RPS6KA1; NM_001006665.1)
  gRNA/shRNA sequence: CTTGACAGCATACTCCATGT
  Species: H. sapiens (human)
  Entrez Gene: RPS6KA1 (a.k.a. HU-1, MAPKAPK1, MAPKAPK1A, RSK, RSK1, p90Rsk)
  Promoter: hU6
  Cloning method: Unknown
  Sequencing primers: 5′ U6-F; 3′ pS2-R
Terms and licenses: Academic/Nonprofit Terms; Industry Terms: Not Available to Industry
Depositor comments: The gRNA was designed to target the following Genbank reference sequence(s): NM_001006665.1,NM_002953.3. Note that this plasmid does NOT contain Cas9. It should be used in conjunction with lentiCas9-Blast (Addgene #52962) or otherwise with cell lines already expressing Cas9. Browse the full kinome gRNA library at http://www.addgene.org/pooled-library/broadgpp-human-kinome/ or visit http://www.broadinstitute.org/rnai/public/ for detailed protocols and information.
How to cite: RPS6KA1 gRNA (BRDN0001145974) was a gift from John Doench & David Root (Addgene plasmid # 75497 ; http://n2t.net/addgene:75497 ; RRID:Addgene_75497)
