>Addgene plasmid #75497 | RPS6KA1 gRNA (BRDN0001145974) | depositor partial sequence | sequence record 142957 | Target Sequence
CTTGACAGCATACTCCATGT
