>Addgene plasmid #75497 | RPS6KA1 gRNA (BRDN0001145974) | addgene partial sequence | sequence record 183997 | hU6-F
GTAGAAAGTAATAATTTCTTGGGTAGTTTGCAGTTTTAAAATTATGTTTTAAAATGGACTATCATATGCT
TACCGTAACTTGAAAGTATTTCGATTTCTTGGCTTTATATATCTTGTGGAAAGGACGAAACACCGCTTGA
CAGCATACTCCATGTGTTTTAGAGCTAGAAATAGCAAGTTAAAATAAGGCTAGTCCGTTATCAACTTGAA
AAAGTGGCACCGAGTCGGTGCTTTTTTAAGCTTGGCGTAACTAGATCTTGAGACAAATGGCAGTATTCAT
CCACAATTTTAAAAGAAAAGGGGGGATTGGGGGGTACAGTGCAGGGGAAAGAATAGTAGACATAATAGCA
ACAGACATACAAACTAAAGAATTACAAAAACAAATTACAAAAATTCAAAATTTTCGGGTTTATTACAGGG
ACAGCAGAGATCCACTTTGGCGCCGGCTCGAGGGGGCCCGGGTGCAAAGATGGATAAAGTTTTAAACAGA
GAGGAATCTTTGCAGCTAATGGACCTTCTAGGTCTTGAAAGGAGTGGGAATTGGCTCCGGTGCCCGTCAG
TGGGCAGAGC
